Addgene plasmid #48150: pPSP6
Purpose: (Empty Backbone) Shuttle vector E. coli/B.meg., encoding a promoter for RNA polymerase of the phage SP6
Depositing lab: Dieter Jahn. Depositing organization: Technische Universitaet Braunschweig. Publication: Application of Escherichia coli phage K1E DNA-dependent RNA polymerase for in vitro RNA synthesis and in vivo protein production in Bacillus megaterium. Stammen S, Schuller F, Dietrich S, Gamer M, Biedendieck R, Jahn D. Appl Microbiol Biotechnol. 2010 Sep;88(2):529-39. doi: 10.1007/s00253-010-2732-y. Epub 2010 Jul 2. PubMed 20596705.
Backbone
  Vector backbone: pMM1520
  Backbone manufacturer: Malten et al., 2005
  Vector type: Bacterial Expression, Synthetic Biology
Growth in bacteria
  Bacterial resistance: Ampicillin, 100 μg/mL
  Growth temperature: 37°C
  Growth strain: DH10B
  Growth instructions: For Bacillus megaterium: Tetracycline and 37 °C
  Copy number: Unknown
Terms and licenses: Academic/Nonprofit Terms; Industry Terms: Not Available to Industry
How to cite: pPSP6 was a gift from Dieter Jahn (Addgene plasmid # 48150 ; http://n2t.net/addgene:48150 ; RRID:Addgene_48150)
