[The description below was written by a language model from this plasmid's Addgene catalogue record and pLannotate feature annotations shown in this document.]
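Description:
pPSP6 is an empty-backbone shuttle vector for Escherichia coli and Bacillus megaterium, derived from pMM1520 and catalogued as a bacterial expression and synthetic biology plasmid. The depositor's full sequence is 5,216 nt. Propagation in E. coli relies on a high-copy ColE1/pMB1-type origin and a β-lactamase gene (AmpR) driven by its native bla promoter, giving ampicillin selection. For the Gram-positive host, the plasmid carries a repB replication protein gene, annotated by similarity to that of Enterococcus faecalis plasmid pAMα1 and spanning the sequence numbering origin, together with a tetL-type tetracycline efflux gene. A short annotated tetL leader peptide reading frame lies just upstream of the efflux gene. Tetracycline is the selection recorded for B. megaterium. A small fragment of a pre/mob-like plasmid recombination gene is also detected, probably a remnant of the Gram-positive parental plasmid rather than a functional element.

The defining feature is a bacteriophage SP6 promoter, a short sequence recognised specifically by SP6 RNA polymerase and not by host polymerases. No insert, reporter or tag is annotated, consistent with the empty-backbone designation, and the feature table does not annotate a cloning site, ribosome binding site or terminator downstream of the promoter, so these details cannot be stated from the record. A gene placed behind the promoter would be transcribed only where SP6 RNA polymerase is supplied, which this plasmid does not encode. The associated publication concerns phage DNA-dependent RNA polymerases for in vitro RNA synthesis and in vivo protein production in B. megaterium, suggesting pPSP6 serves as a target-gene vector in such phage polymerase-driven systems.
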