Features (pLannotate 1.2.2; 8 found; start..end, strand, type, name):
    615..800     -  CDS            pre (fragment): PRE2_STAAM - Also known as mob. Protein inferred from homology: Swiss-Prot protein existence level 3. The interaction of the RSA site and the PRE protein may not only serves a function in plasmid maintenance, but may also contributes to the distribution of small antibiotic resistance plasmids among Gram- positive bacteria. From Staphylococcus aureus (strain Mu50 / ATCC 700699).
    807..825     +  promoter       SP6 promoter: promoter for bacteriophage SP6 RNA polymerase
   1136..1724    -  rep_origin     ori: high-copy-number ColE1/pMB1/pBR322/pUC origin of replication
   1895..2755    -  CDS            AmpR: β-lactamase; bla; confers resistance to ampicillin, carbenicillin, and related antibiotics
   2756..2860    -  promoter       AmpR promoter: bla
   3024..4400    -  CDS            TcR: tetracycline efflux protein; Bacillus subtilis tetL; confers resistance to tetracycline
   4437..4496    -  CDS            tetL: LPTR_BACCE - Protein predicted: Swiss-Prot protein existence level 4. From Bacillus cereus.
   4600..388     -  CDS            repB (across the origin): RepB replication protein; repB; from Enterococcus faecalis plasmid pAMα1 AAN03827.1 22652809.0
>Addgene plasmid #48150 | pPSP6 | depositor full sequence | sequence record 69937 | pPSP6 sequence 5216 bps
TAACTGTTAATGTGAGAAACAACCAACGAACTGTTGGCTTTTGTTTAATAACTTCAGCAACAACCTTTTG
TGACTGAATGCCATGTTTCATTGCTCTCCTCCAGTTGCACATTGGACAAAGCCTGGATTTACAAAACCAC
ACTCGATACAACTTTCTTTCGCCTGTTTCACGATTTTGTTTATACTCTAATATTTCAGCACAATCTTTTA
CTCTTTCAGCCTTTTTAAATTCAAGAATATGCAGAAGTTCAAAGTAATCAACATTAGCGATTTTCTTTTC
TCTCCATGGTCTCACTTTTCCACTTTTTGTCTTGTCCACTAAAACCCTTGATTTTTCATCTGAATAAATG
CTACTATTAGGACACATAATATTAAAAGAAACCCCCATCTATTTAGTTATTTGTTTGGTCACTTATAACT
TTAACAGATGGGGTTTTTCTGTGCAACCAATTTTAAGGGTTTTCAATACTTTAAAACACATACATACCAA
CACTTCAACGCACCTTTCAGCAACTAAAATAAAAATGACGTTATTTCTATATGTATCAAGATAAGAAAGA
ACAAGTTCAAAACCATCAAAAAAAGACACCTTTTCAGGTGCTTTTTTTATTTTATAAACTCATTCCCTGA
TCTCGACTTCGTTCTTTTTTTACCTCTCGGTTATGAGTTAGTTCAAATTCGTTCTTTTTAGGTTCTAAAT
CGTGTTTTTCTTGGAATTGTGCTGTTTTATCCTTTACCTTGTCTACAAACCCCTTAAAAACGTTTTTAAA
GGCTTTTAAGCCGTCTGTACGTTCCTTAAGCATACGATTTAGGTGACACTATAGAATAGAAGTATAGTGC
CGTTCTTTTGAGCGGCCTATTACTCACCAGTCTTCACGGGGAGGGCTGGATAGTAAAAGGAGGTGAAATG
TACAATGGTCCAAACTAGTTCGAAGATCTCCGGAGCTCCCGGGATCCGGTACCGGCCGCATGCCGGCTAA
ACCTCGCGAACGGATTCACCGGTCCAAGAATTGGAGCTAATTAATTCTTGCGGAGAACTGTGAATGCGCA
AACCAACCCTTGGCAGAACATATCCATCGCGTCCGCCATCTCCAGCAGCCGCACGCGGCGCATCTCGGGC
CGCGTTGCTGGCGTTTTTCCATAGGCTCCGCCCCCCTGACGAGCATCACAAAAATCGACGCTCAAGTCAG
AGGTGGCGAAACCCGACAGGACTATAAAGATACCAGGCGTTTCCCCCTGGAAGCTCCCTCGTGCGCTCTC
CTGTTCCGACCCTGCCGCTTACCGGATACCTGTCCGCCTTTCTCCCTTCGGGAAGCGTGGCGCTTTCTCA
TAGCTCACGCTGTAGGTATCTCAGTTCGGTGTAGGTCGTTCGCTCCAAGCTGGGCTGTGTGCACGAACCC
CCCGTTCAGCCCGACCGCTGCGCCTTATCCGGTAACTATCGTCTTGAGTCCAACCCGGTAAGACACGACT
TATCGCCACTGGCAGCAGCCACTGGTAACAGGATTAGCAGAGCGAGGTATGTAGGCGGTGCTACAGAGTT
CTTGAAGTGGTGGCCTAACTACGGCTACACTAGAAGGACAGTATTTGGTATCTGCGCTCTGCTGAAGCCA
GTTACCTTCGGAAAAAGAGTTGGTAGCTCTTGATCCGGCAAACAAACCACCGCTGGTAGCGGTGGTTTTT
TTGTTTGCAAGCAGCAGATTACGCGCAGAAAAAAAGGATCTCAAGAAGATCCTTTGATCTTTTCTACGGG
GTCTGACGCTCAGTGGAACGAAAACTCACGTTAAGGGATTTTGGTCATGAGATTATCAAAAAGGATCTTC
ACCTAGATCCTTTTAAATTAAAAATGAAGTTTTAAATCAATCTAAAGTATATATGAGTAAACTTGGTCTG
ACAGTTACCAATGCTTAATCAGTGAGGCACCTATCTCAGCGATCTGTCTATTTCGTTCATCCATAGTTGC
CTGACTCCCCGTCGTGTAGATAACTACGATACGGGAGGGCTTACCATCTGGCCCCAGTGCTGCAATGATA
CCGCGAGACCCACGCTCACCGGCTCCAGATTTATCAGCAATAAACCAGCCAGCCGGAAGGGCCGAGCGCA
GAAGTGGTCCTGCAACTTTATCCGCCTCCATCCAGTCTATTAATTGTTGCCGGGAAGCTAGAGTAAGTAG
TTCGCCAGTTAATAGTTTGCGCAACGTTGTTGCCATTGCTGCAGGCATCGTGGTGTCACGCTCGTCGTTT
GGTATGGCTTCATTCAGCTCCGGTTCCCAACGATCAAGGCGAGTTACATGATCCCCCATGTTGTGCAAAA
AAGCGGTTAGCTCCTTCGGTCCTCCGATCGTTGTCAGAAGTAAGTTGGCCGCAGTGTTATCACTCATGGT
TATGGCAGCACTGCATAATTCTCTTACTGTCATGCCATCCGTAAGATGCTTTTCTGTGACTGGTGAGTAC
TCAACCAAGTCATTCTGAGAATAGTGTATGCGGCGACCGAGTTGCTCTTGCCCGGCGTCAACACGGGATA
ATACCGCGCCACATAGCAGAACTTTAAAAGTGCTCATCATTGGAAAACGTTCTTCGGGGCGAAAACTCTC
AAGGATCTTACCGCTGTTGAGATCCAGTTCGATGTAACCCACTCGTGCACCCAACTGATCTTCAGCATCT
TTTACTTTCACCAGCGTTTCTGGGTGAGCAAAAACAGGAAGGCAAAATGCCGCAAAAAAGGGAATAAGGG
CGACACGGAAATGTTGAATACTCATACTCTTCCTTTTTCAATATTATTGAAGCATTTATCAGGGTTATTG
TCTCATGAGCGGATACATATTTGAATGTATTTAGAAAAATAAACAAATAGGGGTTCCGCGCACATTTCCC
CGAAAAGTGCCACCTGACGTCTAAGAAACCATTATTATCATGACATTAACCTATAAAAATAGGCGTATCA
CGAGGCCCTTTCGTCTTCAAGAATTCCTGTTATAAAAAAAGGATCAATTTTGAACTCTCTCCCAAAGTTG
ATCCCTTAACGATTTAGAAATCCCTTTGAGAATGTTTATATACATTCAAGGTAACCAGCCAACTAATGAC
AATGATTCCTGAAAAAAGTAATAACAAATTACTATACAGATAAGTTGACTGATCAACTTCCATAGGTAAC
AACCTTTGATCAAGTAAGGGTATGGATAATAAACCACCTACAATTGCAATACCTGTTCCCTCTGATAAAA
AGCTGGTAAAGTTAAGCAAACTCATTCCAGCACCAGCTTCCTGCTGTTTCAAGCTACTTGAAACAATTGT
TGATATAACTGTTTTGGTGAACGAAAGCCCACCTAAAACAAATACGATTATAATTGTCATGAACCATGAT
GTTGTTTCTAAAAGAAAGGAAGCAGTTAAAAAGCTAACAGAAAGAAATGTAACTCCGATGTTTAACACGT
ATAAAGGACCTCTTCTATCAACAAGTATCCCACCAATGTAGCCGAAAATAATGACACTCATTGTTCCAGG
GAAAATAATTACACTTCCGATTTCGGCAGTACTTAGCTGGTGAACATCTTTCATCATATAAGGAACCATA
GAGACAAACCCTGCTACTGTTCCAAATATAATTCCCCCACAAAGAACTCCAATCATAAAAGGTATATTTT
TCCCTAATCCGGGATCAACAAAAGGATCTGTTACTTTCCTGATATGTTTTACAAATATCAGGAATGACAG
CACGCTAACGATAAGAAAAGAAATGCTATATGATGTTGTAAACAACATAAAAAATACAATGCCTACAGAC
ATTAGTATAATTCCTTTGATATCAAAATGACCTTTTATCCTTACTTCTTTCTTTAATAATTTCATAAGAA
ACGGAACAGTGATAATTGTTATCATAGGAATGAGTAGAAGATAGGACCAATGAATATAATGGGCTATCAT
TCCACCAATCGCTGGACCGACTCCTTCTCCCATGGCTACTATCGATCCAATAAGACCAAATGCTTTACCC
CTATTTTCCTTTGGAATATAGCGCGCAACTACAACCATTACGAGTGCTGGAAATGCAGCTGCACCAGCCC
CTTGAATAAAACGAGCCATAATAAGTAAGGAAAAGAAAGAATGGCCAACAAACCCAATTACCGACCCGAA
ACAATTTATTATAATTCCAAATAGGAGTAACCTTTTGATGCCTAATTGATCAGATAGCTTTCCATATACA
GCTGTTCCAATGGAAAAGGTTAACATAAAGGCTGTGTTCACCCAGTTTGTACTCGCAGGTGGTTTATTAA
AATCATTTGCAATATCAGGTAATGAGACGTTCAAAACCATTTCATTTAATACGCTAAAAAAAGATAAAAT
GCAAAGCCAAATTAAAATTTGGTTGTGTCGTAAATTCGATTGTGAATAGGATGTATTCACATTTCACCCT
CCAATAATGAGGGCAGACGTAGTTTATAGGGTTAATGATACGCTTCCCTCTTTTAATTGAACCCTGTTAC
ATTCATTACACTTCATAATTAATTCCTCCTAAACTTGATTAAAACATTTTACCACATATAAACTAAGTTT
TAAATTCAGTATTTCATCACTTATACAACAATATGGCCCGTTTGTTGAACTACTCTTTAATAAAATAATT
TTTCCGTTCCCAATTCCACATTGCAATAATAGAAAATCCATCTTCATCGGCTTTTTCGTCATCATCTGTA
TGAATCAAATCGCCTTCTTCTGTGTCATCAAGGTTTAATTTTTTATGTATTTCTTTTAACAAACCACCAT
AGGAGATTAACCTTTTACGGTGTAAACCTTCCTCCAAATCAGACAAACGTTTCAAATTCTTTTCTTCATC
ATCGGTCATAAAATCCGTATCCTTTACAGGATATTTTGCAGTTTCGTCAATTGCCGATTGTATATCCGAT
TTATATTTATTTTTCGGTCGAATCATTTGAACTTTTACATTTGGATCATAGTCTAATTTCATTGCCTTTT
TCCAAAATTGAATCCATTGTTTTTGATTCACGTAGTTTTCTGTATTCTTAAAATAAGTTGGTTCCACACA
TACCAATACATGCATGTGCTGATTATAAGAATTATCTTTATTATTTATTGTCACTTCCGTTGCACGCATA
AAACCAACAAGATTTTTATTAATTTTTTTATATTGCATCATTCGGCGAAATCCTTGAGCCATATCTGACA
AACTCTTATTTAATTCTTCGCCATCATAAACATTTT
