>Addgene plasmid #48150 | pPSP6 | addgene partial sequence | sequence record 72379 | pBR322ori-F 5'-GGGAAACGCCTGGTATCTTT-3'
CTTGAGCGTCGATTTTTGTGATGCTCGTCAGGGGGGCGGAGCCTATGGAAAAACGCCAGCAACGCGGCCC
GAGATGCGCCGCGTGCGGCTGCTGGAGATGGCGGACGCGATGGATATGTTCTGCCAAGGGTTGGTTTGCG
CATTCACAGTTCTCCGCAAGAATTAATTAGCTCCAATTCTTGGACCGGTGAATCCGTTCGCGAGGTTTAG
CCGGCATGCGGCCGGTACCGGATCCCGGGAGCTCCGGAGATCTTCGAACTAGTTTGGACCATTGTACATT
TCACCTCCTTTTACTATCCAGCCCTCCCCGTGAAGACTGGTGAGTAATAGGCCGCTCAAAAGAACGGCAC
TATACTTCTATTCTATAGTGTCACCTAAATCGTATGCTTAAGGAACGTACAGACGGCTTAAAAGCCTTTA
AAAACGTTTTTAAGGGGTTTGTAGACAAGGTAAAGGATAAAACAGCACAATTCCAAGAAAAACACGATTT
AGAACCTAAAAAGAACGAATTTGAACTAACTCATAACCGAGAGGTAAAAAAAGAACGAAGTCGAGATCAG
GGAATGAGTTTATAAAATAAAAAAAGCACCTGAAAAGGTGTCTTTTTTTGATGGTTTTGAACTTGTTCTT
TCTTATCTTGATACATATAGAAATAACGTCATTTTTATTTTAGTTGCTGAAAGGTGCGTTGAAGTGTTGG
TATGTATGTGTTTTAAAGTATTGAAAACCCTTAAAATTGGTTGCACAGAAAAACCCCATCTGTTAAAGTT
ATAAGTGACCAAACAAATAACTAAATAGATGGGGGTTTCTTTTAATATTATGTGTCCTAATAGTAGCATT
TATTCAGATGAAAAATCAAGGGTTTTAGTGGACAAGACAAAAAGTGGAAAAGTGAGACCATGGAGAGAAA
AGAAAATCGCTAATGTTGATTACTTTGAACTTCTGCATA
